Addgene plasmid #53288: pAC-BETA-At
Purpose: Contains crtE, crtB, and crtI genes of Erwinia herbicola (Pantoea agglomerans) Eho10, and an lcyB cDNA of Arabidopsis thaliana. Use with pY2F to produce alpha-carotene in E. coli.
Depositing lab: Francis X Cunningham Jr. Depositing organization: University of Maryland, College Park. Publication: Carotenoid biosynthesis in the primitive red alga Cyanidioschyzon merolae. Cunningham FX Jr, Lee H, Gantt E. Eukaryot Cell. 2007 Mar;6(3):533-45. Epub 2006 Nov 3. 10.1128/EC.00265-06 PubMed 17085635.
Backbone
  Vector backbone: pAC-LYC
  Backbone manufacturer: Francis X. Cunningham, Jr.
  Backbone size w/o insert (bp): 9476
  Total vector size (bp): 11304
  Modifications to backbone: The entire open reading frame of an Arabidopsis lcyB cDNA [GenBank U50739.1] in plasmid pZL1 was excised as an EcoRI-HindIII fragment of ca. 1.8 kB and cloned in the same sites of pBluescript SK- so that the cDNA was fused, in frame, to the N terminal portion of the lacZ gene and under the control of the lac promoter. From this plasmid (pAtLCYbSK) a ca. 1.8-kB NotI-NotI fragment containing the lcyB cDNA (without the lac promoter) was excised, made blunt with the Klenow enzyme, and cloned in the Klenow-blunted HindIII site of pAC-LYC. The lcyB cDNA in this 11.3 kB plasmid was ascertained, by restriction enzyme digestion, to be in the forward orientation. Despite the lack of a bacterial promoter, production of the LCYb enzyme is sufficient so that beta-carotene is the major carotenoid in E. coli, but also low enough so that the introduction of a second plasmid with a strongly-expressed lycopene epsilon cyclase cDNA (i.e plasmid pY2F) will yield predominantly alpha-carotene in E. coli.
  Vector type: low copy number bacterial cloning vector
Growth in bacteria
  Bacterial resistance: Chloramphenicol, 25 μg/mL
  Growth temperature: 30°C
  Growth strain: Top10
  Growth instructions: Grow liquid cultures on a platform shaker at 28 degrees Celsius for 2-3 days in darkness for best beta-carotene production, or grow on agar plates at room temperature for 3-7 days. Combine with plasmid pY2F and grow liquid cultures on a platform shaker at 28 degrees Celsius for 2-3 days in darkness for best alpha-carotene production, or grow on agar plates at room temperature for 3-7 days.
  Copy number: Low Copy
Gene/Insert
  Gene/Insert name: lcyB (alt name: lycopene beta-cyclase)
  Species: A. thaliana (mustard weed)
  Insert size (bp): 1824
  GenBank ID: U50739.1
  Entrez Gene: LYC (a.k.a. AT3G10230, LYCOPENE BETA-CYCLASE, lycopene cyclase)
  Promoter: none
  Cloning method: Restriction Enzyme; 5′ cloning site HindIII (destroyed during cloning); 3′ cloning site HindIII (destroyed during cloning)
  Sequencing primers: 5′ none; 3′ none
Terms and licenses: Academic/Nonprofit Terms; Industry Terms: Not Available to Industry
Depositor comments: For better yield of low copy number pAC-based plasmids, grow liquid cultures on a platform shaker at ca. 30 degrees Celsius. When cultures reach early stationary phase, dilute 2-fold with growth medium, add spectinomycin (150 mg/liter), and "amplify" for several hours before harvest. For plasmid selection and maintenance in E. coli, use chloramphenicol at 30 mg/liter.
How to cite: pAC-BETA-At was a gift from Francis X Cunningham Jr (Addgene plasmid # 53288 ; http://n2t.net/addgene:53288 ; RRID:Addgene_53288)
