[The description below was written by a language model from this plasmid's Addgene catalogue record and pLannotate feature annotations shown in this document.]
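Description:
pAC-BETA-At is a low-copy bacterial plasmid of about 11.3 kb, built for producing carotenoids in E. coli. It derives from pAC-LYC, a lycopene-accumulating plasmid. The feature table shows a p15A origin of replication, which is compatible with ColE1-type plasmids, and a chloramphenicol acetyltransferase gene with its own cat promoter for selection. Only scattered fragments of a tetracycline resistance gene are annotated, which indicates that the carotenoid inserts interrupt this marker.

The backbone carries a carotenoid gene cluster from Erwinia herbicola (Pantoea agglomerans) Eho10. crtE makes geranylgeranyl diphosphate, crtB condenses it into phytoene, and crtI desaturates phytoene to lycopene. The automated annotation assigns these genes to their closest homologues in related species. It also finds an isopentenyl diphosphate isomerase-like fragment and truncated remnants of crtY and crtZ, consistent with the native cyclase and hydroxylase steps having been removed.

An Arabidopsis thaliana lycopene beta-cyclase (lcyB) cDNA of roughly 1.8 kb supplies the cyclase step. It was blunt-cloned in the forward orientation into the filled-in HindIII site and retains a short stretch of pBluescript polylinker upstream. The record lists no dedicated promoter for this insert, although the annotation places a tet promoter fragment immediately upstream. Expression is still sufficient to make beta-carotene the major pigment.

This modest cyclase level is deliberate. When a compatible second plasmid that strongly expresses a lycopene epsilon-cyclase (pY2F) is also present, the cells accumulate predominantly alpha-carotene. The plasmid therefore serves both as a beta-carotene-producing strain background and as one half of a two-plasmid system for alpha-carotene production in E. coli.
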