Features (pLannotate 1.2.2; 19 found; start..end, strand, type, name):
    220..322     -  promoter       cat promoter: promoter of the E. coli cat gene encoding chloramphenicol acetyltransferase
    443..586     +  mobile_element IS1 (fragment): prokaryotic transposable element IS1
    705..760     -  rep_origin     RSF ori (fragment): Plasmids containing the RSF 1030 origin of replication can be propagated in E. coli cells that contain additional plasmids with compatible origins.
    848..1393    -  rep_origin     p15A ori: Plasmids containing the medium-copy-number p15A origin of replication can be propagated in E. coli cells that contain a second plasmid with the ColE1 origin.
   1505..1528    +  promoter       tet promoter (fragment): E. coli promoter for tetracycline efflux protein gene
   1529..1573    +  misc_feature   MCS (fragment): pBluescript multiple cloning site
   1572..3074    +  CDS            LCY1: LCYB_ARATH - Also known as LCYB From Arabidopsis thaliana (Mouse-ear cress).
   3409..3702    +  CDS            TcR (fragment): tetracycline efflux protein; tet; confers resistance to tetracycline
   3821..4741    +  CDS            crtE: CRTE_PSEVU - Experimental evidence at protein level: Swiss-Prot protein existence level 1. Catalyzes the condensation of farnesyl diphosphate (FPP) and isopentenyl diphosphate (IPP) to yield geranylgeranyl diphosphate (GGPP) needed for biosynthesis of carotenoids and diterpenes. From Pseudescherichia vulneris (Escherichia vulneris).
   4807..5625    +  CDS            fni (fragment): IDI2_PSEVU - Protein inferred from homology: Swiss-Prot protein existence level 3. Involved in the biosynthesis of isoprenoids. Catalyzes the 1,3-allylic rearrangement of the homoallylic substrate isopentenyl (IPP) to its allylic isomer, dimethylallyl diphosphate (DMAPP). From Pseudescherichia vulneris (Escherichia vulneris).
   5581..6006    +  CDS            crtY (fragment): CRTY_PSEVU - Experimental evidence at protein level: Swiss-Prot protein existence level 1. Catalyzes the cyclization reaction which converts lycopene to beta-carotene. From Pseudescherichia vulneris (Escherichia vulneris).
   6006..7478    +  CDS            crtI: CRTI_PANAN - Experimental evidence at protein level: Swiss-Prot protein existence level 1. Converts 15-cis-phytoene into all-trans-lycopene via the intermediary of all-trans-phytofluene, all-trans-zeta-carotene and all- trans-neurosporene, by the introduction of four double bonds. From Pantoea ananas (Erwinia uredovora).
   7481..8404    +  CDS            crtB: CRTB_PANAN - Experimental evidence at protein level: Swiss-Prot protein existence level 1. Involved in the biosynthesis of carotenoids. Catalyzes the condensation of two molecules of geranylgeranyl diphosphate (GGPP) to give prephytoene diphosphate (PPPP) and the subsequent rearrangement of the cyclopropylcarbinyl intermediate to yield the 15-cis-phytoene isomer. From Pantoea ananas (Erwinia uredovora).
   8388..8564    -  CDS            crtZ (fragment): CRTZ_PANAN - Protein inferred from homology: Swiss-Prot protein existence level 3. Catalyzes the hydroxylation reaction from beta-carotene to zeaxanthin. From Pantoea ananas (Erwinia uredovora).
   8930..9830    +  CDS            TcR (fragment): tetracycline efflux protein; tet; confers resistance to tetracycline
  10334..10427   +  CDS            TcR (fragment): tetracycline efflux protein; tet; confers resistance to tetracycline
  10424..10481   -  CDS            TcR (fragment): tetracycline efflux protein; tet; confers resistance to tetracycline
  10471..10566   +  CDS            resD (fragment): REDF_ECOLI - Also known as D. Protein inferred from homology: Swiss-Prot protein existence level 3. Acts as a repressor of transcription and as a site-specific resolvase that cleaves at the RfsF site. From Escherichia coli (strain K12).
  10864..219     -  CDS            CmR (across the origin): chloramphenicol acetyltransferase; cat; confers resistance to chloramphenicol
>Addgene plasmid #53288 | pAC-BETA-At | depositor full sequence | sequence record 83282 | pAC-BETA-At sequence 11304 bps
GAATTCCGGATGAGCATTCATCAGGCGGGCAAGAATGTGAATAAAGGCCGGATAAAACTTGTGCTTATTT
TTCTTTACGGTCTTTAAAAAGGCCGTAATATCCAGCTGAACGGTCTGGTTATAGGTACATTGAGCAACTG
ACTGAAATGCCTCAAAATGTTCTTTACGATGCCATTGGGATATATCAACGGTGGTATATCCAGTGATTTT
TTTCTCCATTTTAGCTTCCTTAGCTCCTGAAAATCTCGATAACTCAAAAAATACGCCCGGTAGTGATCTT
ATTTCATTATGGTGAAAGTTGGAACCTCTTACGTGCCGATCAACGTCTCATTTTCGCCAAAAGTTGGCCC
AGGGCTTCCCGGTATCAACAGGGACACCAGGATTTATTTATTCTGCGAAGTGATCTTCCGTCACAGGTAT
TTATTCGGCGCAAAGTGCGTCGGGTGATGCTGCCAACTTACTGATTTAGTGTATGATGGTGTTTTTGAGG
TGCTCCAGTGGCTTCTGTTTCTATCAGCTGTCCCTCCTGTTCAGCTACTGACGGGGTGGTGCGTAACGGC
AAAAGCACCGCCGGACATCAGCGCTAGCGGAGTGTATACTGGCTTACTATGTTGGCACTGATGAGGGTGT
CAGTGAAGTGCTTCATGTGGCAGGAGAAAAAAGGCTGCACCGGTGCGTCAGCAGAATATGTGATACAGGA
TATATTCCGCTTCCTCGCTCACTGACTCGCTACGCTCGGTCGTTCGACTGCGGCGAGCGGAAATGGCTTA
CGAACGGGGCGGAGATTTCCTGGAAGATGCCAGGAAGATACTTAACAGGGAAGTGAGAGGGCCGCGGCAA
AGCCGTTTTTCCATAGGCTCCGCCCCCCTGACAAGCATCACGAAATCTGACGCTCAAATCAGTGGTGGCG
AAACCCGACAGGACTATAAAGATACCAGGCGTTTCCCCCTGGCGGCTCCCTCGTGCGCTCTCCTGTTCCT
GCCTTTCGGTTTACCGGTGTCATTCCGCTGTTATGGCCGCGTTTGTCTCATTCCACGCCTGACACTCAGT
TCCGGGTAGGCAGTTCGCTCCAAGCTGGACTGTATGCACGAACCCCCCGTTCAGTCCGACCGCTGCGCCT
TATCCGGTAACTATCGTCTTGAGTCCAACCCGGAAAGACATGCAAAAGCACCACTGGCAGCAGCCACTGG
TAATTGATTTAGAGGAGTTAGTCTTGAAGTCATGCGCCGGTTAAGGCTAAACTGAAAGGACAAGTTTTGG
TGACTGCGCTCCTCCAAGCCAGTTACCTCGGTTCAAAGAGTTGGTAGCTCAGAGAACCTTCGAAAAACCG
CCCTGCAAGGCGGTTTTTTCGTTTTCAGAGCAAGAGATTACGCGCAGACCAAAACGATCTCAAGAAGATC
ATCTTATTAATCAGATAAAATATTTCTAGATTTCAGTGCAATTTATCTCTTCAAATGTAGCACCTGAAGT
CAGCCCCATACGATATAAGTTGTAATTCTCATGTTTGACAGCTTATCATCGATAAGCTGGCCGCTCTAGA
ACTAGTGGATCCCCCGGGCTGCAGGAATTCGATGGATACTCTGTTGAAAACACCCAACAAGCTCGATTTT
TTCATCCCTCAGTTTCATGGGTTTGAGAGATTATGCAGTAACAATCCATACCATTCAAGGGTTAGGCTTG
GTGTGAAGAAAAGGGCTATCAAAATTGTCTCTAGTGTAGTGAGTGGTAGCGCTGCTCTTTTGGATCTTGT
TCCTGAAACTAAGAAGGAGAATCTTGACTTTGAGCTTCCTTTGTACGACACTTCCAAGAGTCAAGTTGTT
GATTTGGCTATTGTTGGTGGTGGTCCTGCTGGTTTAGCCGTGGCTCAGCAGGTTTCTGAAGCTGGACTCT
CTGTTTGTTCCATTGATCCTTCTCCTAAGCTCATATGGCCTAACAATTATGGAGTTTGGGTTGATGAGTT
TGAGGCTATGGATTTACTAGACTGCCTGGATACCACATGGTCTGGTGCTGTTGTCTATGTCGATGAAGGT
GTCAAGAAGGATTTGAGCCGGCCTTATGGGAGAGTTAACCGGAAACAGCTCAAATCCAAAATGCTTCAGA
AATGTATTACCAACGGTGTTAAATTTCATCAGTCTAAGGTCACTAATGTGGTTCACGAGGAGGCAAACTC
CACTGTGGTCTGCAGTGACGGTGTAAAGATTCAGGCTTCCGTGGTTCTTGATGCCACTGGGTTTTCCCGA
TGCTTGGTTCAGTATGACAAACCTTACAACCCTGGGTACCAAGTAGCTTACGGGATTGTAGCTGAAGTTG
ATGGTCACCCATTCGATGTAGACAAAATGGTGTTCATGGATTGGAGAGACAAACATCTGGACTCATATCC
TGAGCTGAAAGAACGGAACAGCAAGATCCCAACGTTCTTGTACGCTATGCCATTTTCTTCCAACCGAATA
TTTCTTGAAGAAACTTCTTTAGTTGCTAGACCTGGTCTGAGAATGGAAGATATCCAAGAAAGAATGGCTG
CTAGACTGAAACATCTGGGGATCAATGTGAAGAGGATTGAGGAAGACGAGCGTTGTGTGATCCCGATGGG
CGGTCCTTTACCAGTCTTACCTCAACGGGTTGTGGGGATTGGTGGGACAGCAGGAATGGTTCATCCTTCA
ACTGGTTACATGGTTGCTAGGACTCTTGCAGCTGCACCAATAGTTGCAAATGCCATTGTGAGATACCTCG
GTTCACCAAGTAGTAATAGCCTGAGAGGAGATCAACTCTCTGCTGAGGTTTGGAGAGACTTGTGGCCTAT
CGAACGGCGTAGACAGAGGGAGTTCTTCTGTTTTGGAATGGATATTCTGCTGAAACTCGATTTAGACGCT
ACTAGAAGGTTCTTTGATGCATTCTTTGATCTGCAACCTCATTACTGGCACGGATTCTTGTCTTCCAGGC
TGTTTCTCCCGGAACTGTTGGTCTTCGGGTTGTCGCTCTTCTCACACGCTTCCAATACCTCAAGATTGGA
GATCATGACAAAGGGGACTGTTCCTCTTGCTAAGATGATCAACAATTTGGTACAAGATAGAGACTAAGGA
CCAGAAACTTAGACATATAAGTACATCTGTTCTTTGGTTCTTGACCAGTAGTATATCCGCATTGCAAGTC
GTTGGATAATTGTGTATAAACCACAGATCATAACCTGAATCCTTGTGAAATCAAATTGTTACTACTAGTT
CATTAAAATTAATACTTTGTGCTGCATTGTGTTTCACCAACTCTTGTAAATCCAAAACTAGAGGCAAAAT
GTAATAAGATAAAAGAGTGGATTTTGAACACCAAAAAAAAAAAAAAAAAAAAAAGGGCGGCCAGCTTTAA
TGCGGTAGTTTATCACAGTTAAATTGCTAACGCAGTCAGGCACCGTGTATGAAATCTAACAATGCGCTCA
TCGTCATCCTCGGCACCGTCACCCTGGATGCTGTAGGCATAGGCTTGGTTATGCCGGTACTGCCGGGCCT
CTTGCGGGATATCGTCCATTCCGACAGCATCGCCAGTCACTATGGCGTGCTGCTAGCGCTATATGCGTTG
ATGCAATTTCTATGCGCACCCGTTCTCGGAGCACTGTCCGACCGCTTTGGCCGCCGCCCAGTCCTGCTCG
CTTCGCTACTTGGAGCCACTATCGACTACGCGATCATGGCGACCACACCCGTCCTGTGGATCTAAAGGCA
CAGCGTCTCATGCTTCGCACAATGTAAAACTGCTTCAGAACCTGGCGAGAGCTATCCGCGCGGTCTACGG
TTAACTGATACTAAAAGACAATTCAGCGGGTAACCTTGCAATGGTGAGTGGCAGTAAAGCGGGCGTTTCG
CCTCATCGCGAAATAGAAGTAATGAGACAATCCATTGACGATCACCTGGCTGGCCTGTTACCTGAAACCG
ACAGCCAGGATATCGTCAGCCTTGCGATGCGTGAAGGCGTCATGGCACCCGGTAAACGGATCCGTCCGCT
GCTGATGCTGCTGGCCGCCCGCGACCTCCGCTACCAGGGCAGTATGCCTACGCTGCTCGATCTCGCCTGC
GCCGTTGAACTGACCCATACCGCGTCGCTGATGCTCGACGACATGCCCTGCATGGACAACGCCGAGCTGC
GCCGCGGTCAGCCCACTACCCACAAAAAATTTGGTGAGAGCGTGGCGATCCTTGCCTCCGTTGGGCTGCT
CTCTAAAGCCTTTGGTCTGATCGCCGCCACCGGCGATCTGCCGGGGGAGAGGCGTGCCCAGGCGGTCAAC
GAGCTCTCTACCGCCGTGGGCGTGCAGGGCCTGGTACTGGGGCAGTTTCGCGATCTTAACGATGCCGCCC
TCGACCGTACCCCTGACGCTATCCTCAGCACCAACCACCTCAAGACCGGCATTCTGTTCAGCGCGATGCT
GCAGATCGTCGCCATTGCTTCCGCCTCGTCGCCGAGCACGCGAGAGACGCTGCACGCCTTCGCCCTCGAC
TTCGGCCAGGCGTTTCAACTGCTGGACGATCTGCGTGACGATCACCCGGAAACCGGTAAAGATCGCAATA
AGGACGCGGGAAAATCGACGCTGGTCAACCGGCTGGGCGCAGACGCGGCCCGGCAAAAGCTGCGCGAGCA
TATTGATTCCGCCGACAAACACCTCACTTTTGCCTGTCCGCAGGGCGGCGCCATCCGACAGTTTATGCAT
CTGTGGTTTGGCCATCACCTTGCCGACTGGTCACCGGTCATGAAAATCGCCTGATACCGCCCTTTTGGGT
TCAAGCAGTACATAACGATGGAACCACATTACAGGAGTAGTGATGAATGAAGGACGAGCGCCTTGTTCAG
CGTAAGAACGATCATCTGGATATCGTTCTCGACCCCCGTCGCGCCGTAACTCAGGCTAGCGCAGGTTTTG
AGCGCTGGCGCTTTACCCACTGCGCCCTGCCAGAGCTGAATTTTAGCGACATCACGCTGGAAACCACCTT
CCTGAATCGGCAGCTACAGGCTCCGCTGCTGATCAGCTCCATGACCGGCGGCGTTGAGCGCTCGCGCCAT
ATCAACCGCCACCTCGCCGAGGCGGCGCAGGTGCTAAAAATTGCGATGGGGGTGGGCTCCCAGCGCGTCG
CCATTGAGAGCGACGCGGGCTTAGGGCTGGATAAAACCCTGCGGCAGCTGGCTCCGGACGTGCCGCTGCT
GGCGAACCTCGGCGCGGCGCAGCTGACCGGCAGAAAAGGTATTGATTACGCCCGACGGGCCGTGGAGATG
ATCGAGGCGGATGCGCTGATTGTGCACCTAAACCCGCTGCAGGAGGCGCTACAGCCCGGCGGCGATCGCG
ACTGGCGCGGACGGCTGGCGGCTATTGAAACTCTGGTCCGCGAGCTGCCCGTTCCGCTGGTGGTGAAAGA
GGTGGGAGCCGGTATCTCCCGAACCGTGGCCGGGCAGCTGATCGATGCCGGCGTTACCGTGATTGACGTC
GCGGGCGCGGGCGGCACCAGCTGGGCCGCCGTTGAAGGCGAGCGGGCGGCCACCGAGCAGCAGCGCAGCG
TGGCCAACGTCTTTGCCGACTGGGGGATCCCCACCGCTGAGGCGCTGGTTGACATTGCCGAGGCCTGGCC
GCAGATGCCCCTTATTGCCTCGGGAATGCGGGCTGGGCTATTTCACCCTACCACTGGCTATTCGCTGCCG
CTGGCGGTGGCCCTTGCCGACGCGATTGCCGACAGCCCGCGGCTGGGCAGCGTTCCGCTCTATCAGCTCA
CCCGGCAGTTTGCCGAACGCCACTGGCGCAGGCAGGGATTCTTCCGCCTGCTGAACCGGATGCTTTTCCT
GGCCGGGCGCGAGGAGAACCGCTGGCGGGTGATGCAGCGCTTTTATGGGCTGCCGGAGCCCACCGTAGAG
CGCTTTTACGCCGGTCGGCTCTCTCTCTTTGATAAGGCCCGCATTTTGACGGGCAAGCCACCGGTTCCGC
TGGGCGAAGCCTGGCGGGCGGCGCTGAACCATTTTCCTGACAGACGAGATAAAGGATGAAAAAAACCGTT
GTGATTGGCGCAGGCTTTGGTGGCCTGGCGCTGGCGATTCGCCTGCAGGCGGCAGGGATCCCAACCGTAC
TGCTGGAGCAGCGGGACAAGCCCGGCGGTCGGGCCTACGTCTGGCATGACCAGGGCTTTACCTTTGACGC
CGGGCCGACGGTGATCACCGATCCTACCGCGCTTGAGGCGCTGTTCACCCTGGCCGGCAGGCGCATGGAG
GATTACGTCAGGCTGCTGCCGGTAAAACCCTTCTACCGACTCTGCTGGGAGTCCGGGAAGACCCTCGACT
ATGCTAACGACAGCGCCGAGCTTGAGGCGCAGATTACCCAGTTCAACCCCCGCGACGTCGAGGGCTACCG
GCGCTTTCTGGCTTACTCCCAGGCGGTATTCCAGGAGGGATATTTGCGCCTCGGCAGCGTGCCGTTCCTC
TCTTTTCGCGACATGCTGCGCGCCGGGCCGCAGCTGCTTAAGCTCCAGGCGTGGCAGAGCGTCTACCAGT
CGGTTTCGCGCTTTATTGAGGATGAGCATCTGCGGCAGGCCTTCTCGTTCCACTCCCTGCTGGTAGGCGG
CAACCCCTTCACCACCTCGTCCATCTACACCCTGATCCACGCCCTTGAGCGGGAGTGGGGGGTCTGGTTC
CCTGAGGGCGGCACCGGGGCGCTGGTGAACGGCATGGTGAAGCTGTTTACCGATCTGGGCGGGGAGATCG
AACTCAACGCCCGGGTCGAAGAGCTGGTGGTGGCCGATAACCGCGTAAGCCAGGTCCGGCTGGCGGATGG
TCGGATCTTTGACACCGACGCCGTAGCCTCGAACGCTGACGTGGTGAACACCTATAAAAAGCTGCTCGGC
CACCATCCGGTGGGGCAGAAGCGGGCGGCAGCGCTGGAGCGCAAGAGCATGAGCAACTCGCTGTTTGTGC
TCTACTTCGGCCTGAACCAGCCTCATTCCCAGCTGGCGCACCATACCATCTGTTTTGGTCCCCGCTACCG
GGAGCTGATCGACGAGATCTTTACCGGCAGCGCGCTGGCGGATGACTTCTCGCTCTACCTGCACTCGCCC
TGCGTGACCGATCCCTCGCTCGCGCCTCCCGGCTGCGCCAGCTTCTACGTGCTGGCCCCGGTGCCGCATC
TTGGCAACGCGCCGCTGGACTGGGCGCAGGAGGGGCCGAAGCTGCGCGACCGCATCTTTGACTACCTTGA
AGAGCGCTATATGCCCGGCCTGCGTAGCCAGCTGGTGACCCAGCGGATCTTTACCCCGGCAGACTTCCAC
GACACGCTGGATGCGCATCTGGGATCGGCCTTCTCCATCGAGCCGCTGCTGACCCAAAGCGCCTGGTTCC
GCCCGCACAACCGCGACAGCGACATTGCCAACCTCTACCTGGTGGGCGCAGGTACTCACCCTGGGGCGGG
CATTCCTGGCGTAGTGGCCTCGGCGAAAGCCACCGCCAGCCTGATGATTGAGGATCTGCAATGAGCCAAC
CGCCGCTGCTTGACCACGCCACGCAGACCATGGCCAACGGCTCGAAAAGTTTTGCCACCGCTGCGAAGCT
GTTCGACCCGGCCACCCGCCGTAGCGTGCTGATGCTCTACACCTGGTGCCGCCACTGCGATGACGTCATT
GACGACCAGACCCACGGCTTCGCCAGCGAGGCCGCGGCGGAGGAGGAGGCCACCCAGCGCCTGGCCCGGC
TGCGCACGCTGACCCTGGCGGCGTTTGAAGGGGCCGAGATGCAGGATCCGGCCTTCGCTGCCTTTCAGGA
GGTGGCGCTGACCCACGGTATTACGCCCCGCATGGCGCTCGATCACCTCGACGGCTTTGCGATGGACGTG
GCTCAGACCCGCTATGTCACCTTTGAGGATACGCTGCGCTACTGCTATCACGTGGCGGGCGTGGTGGGTC
TGATGATGGCCAGGGTGATGGGCGTGCGGGATGAGCGGGTGCTGGATCGCGCCTGCGATCTGGGGCTGGC
CTTCCAGCTGACGAATATCGCCCGGGATATTATTGACGATGCGGCTATTGACCGCTGCTATCTGCCCGCC
GAGTGGCTGCAGGATGCCGGGCTGACCCCGGAGAACTATGCCGCGCGGGAGAATCGGGCCGCGCTGGCGC
GGGTGGCGGAGCGGCTTATTGATGCCGCAGAGCCGTACTACATCTCCTCCCAGGCCGGGCTACACGATCT
GCCGCCGCGCTGCGCCTGGGCGATCGCCACCGCCCGCAGCGTCTACCGGGAGATCGGTATTAAGGTAAAA
GCGGCGGGAGGCAGCGCCTGGGATCGCCGCCAGCACACCAGCAAAGGTGAAAAAATTGCCATGCTGATGG
CGGCACCGGGGCAGGTTATTCGGGCGAAGACGACGAGGGTGACGCCGCGTCCGGCCGGTCTTTGGCAGCG
TCCCGTTTAGGCGGGCGGCCATGACGTTCACGCAGGATCGCCTGTAGGTCGGCAGGCTTGCGGGCGTAAA
TAAAACCGAAGGAGACGCAGCCCTCCCGGCCGCGCACCGCGTGGTGCAGGCGGTGGGCGACGTAGAGCCG
CTTCAGGTAGCCCCGGCGCGGGATCCCGCCTCGCCGTGCTGTCCGGTCTCAACCTGATCCGCCAGAATCG
AGCCAACGGGATCGGCCAGCACGAATTCGGTATGCGGAGAGTGTTTGGCAAACCATGCCTGCAAGCCACC
CAGCGTGCCGCCGGAGCCAACGCCTACTACCACGGCATCAACCCTGCCTGCCAGCTGGTCGAACAGCTCC
GGTGCGGTGGTGGTGGCGTGCGCCAGCGGGTTGGCCGGGTTAGAGAACTGATCAATATAGTAAGCACCCG
GCGTCTCCTCTGCCAGGCGGCGGGCGTAGTCCTGATAGTACTCCGGGTGGCCCTTTGTCACGTCGGAGCG
GGTCAGGCGCACATCAACACCCAGCGCACGCAGGTGGTAGATCCTCTACGCCGGACGCATCGTGGCCGGC
ATCACCGGCGCCACAGGTGCGGTTGCTGGCGCCTATATCGCCGACATCACCGATGGGGAAGATCGGGCTC
GCCACTTCGGGCTCATGAGCGCTTGTTTCGGCGTGGGTATGGTGGCAGGCCCCGTGGCCGGGGGACTGTT
GGGCGCCATCTCCTTGCATGCACCATTCCTTGCGGCGGCGGTGCTCAACGGCCTCAACCTACTACTGGGC
TGCTTCCTAATGCAGGAGTCGCATAAGGGAGAGCGTCGACCGATGCCCTTGAGAGCCTTCAACCCAGTCA
GCTCCTTCCGGTGGGCGCGGGGCATGACTATCGTCGCCGCACTTATGACTGTCTTCTTTATCATGCAACT
CGTAGGACAGGTGCCGGCAGCGCTCTGGGTCATTTTCGGCGAGGACCGCTTTCGCTGGAGCGCGACGATG
ATCGGCCTGTCGCTTGCGGTATTCGGAATCTTGCACGCCCTCGCTCAAGCCTTCGTCACTGGTCCCGCCA
CCAAACGTTTCGGCGAGAAGCAGGCCATTATCGCCGGCATGGCGGCCGACGCGCTGGGCTACGTCTTGCT
GGCGTTCGCGACGCGAGGCTGGATGGCCTTCCCCATTATGATTCTTCTCGCTTCCGGCGGCATCGGGATG
CCCGCGTTGCAGGCCATGCTGTCCAGGCAGGTAGATGACGACCATCAGGGACAGCTTCAAGGATCGCTCG
CGGCTCTTACCAGCCTAACTTCGATCACTGGACCGCTGATCGTCACGGCGATTTATGCCGCCTCGGCGAG
CACATGGAACGGGTTGGCATGGATTGTAGGCGCCGCCCTATACCTTGTCTGCCTCCCCGCGTTGCGTCGC
GGTGCATGGAGCCGGGCCACCTCGACCTGAATGGAAGCCGGCGGCACCTCGCTAACGGATTCACCACTCC
AAGAATTGGAGCCAATCAATTCTTGCGGAGAACTGTGAATGCGCAAACCAACCCTTGGCAGAACATATCC
ATCGCGTCCGCCATCTCCAGCAGCCGCACGCGGCGCATCTCGGGCAGCGTTGGGTCCTGGCCACGGGTGC
GCATGATCGTGCTCCTGTCGTTGAGGACCCGGCTAGGCTGGCGGGGTTGCCTTACTGGTTAGCAGAATGA
ATCACCGATACGCGAGCGAACGTGAAGCGACTGCTGCTGCAAAACGTCTGCGACCTGAGCAACAACATGA
ATGGTCTTCGGTTTCCGTGTTTCGTAAAGTCTGGAAACGCGGAAGTCCCCTACGTGCTGCTGAAGTTGCC
CGCAACAGAGAGTGGAACCAACCGGTGATACCACGATACTATGACTGAGAGTCAACGCCATGAGCGGCCT
CATTTCTTATTCTGAGTTACAACAGTCCGCACCGCTGTCCGGTAGCTCCTTCCGGTGGGCGCGGGGCATG
ACTATCGTCGCCGCACTTATGACTGTCTTCTTTATCATGCAACTCGTAGGACAGGTGCCGGCAGCGCCCA
ACAGTCCCCCGGCCACGGGGCCTGCCACCATACCCACGCCGAAACAAGCGCCCTGCACCATTATGTTCCG
GATCTGCATCGCAGGATGCTGCTGGCTACCCTGTGGAACACCTACATCTGTATTAACGAAGCGCTAACCG
TTTTTATCAGGCTCTGGGAGGCAGAATAAATGATCATATCGTCAATTATTACCTCCACGGGGAGAGCCTG
AGCAAACTGGCCTCAGGCATTTGAGAAGCACACGGTCACACTGCTTCCGGTAGTCAATAAACCGGTAAAC
CAGCAATAGACATAAGCGGCTATTTAACGACCCTGCCCTGAACCGACGACCGGGTCGAATTTGCTTTCGA
ATTTCTGCCATTCATCCGCTTATTATCACTTATTCAGGCGTAGCACCAGGCGTTTAAGGGCACCAATAAC
TGCCTTAAAAAAATTACGCCCCGCCCTGCCACTCATCGCAGTACTGTTGTAATTCATTAAGCATTCTGCC
GACATGGAAGCCATCACAGACGGCATGATGAACCTGAATCGCCAGCGGCATCAGCACCTTGTCGCCTTGC
GTATAATATTTGCCCATGGTGAAAACGGGGGCGAAGAAGTTGTCCATATTGGCCACGTTTAAATCAAAAC
TGGTGAAACTCACCCAGGGATTGGCTGAGACGAAAAACATATTCTCAATAAACCCTTTAGGGAAATAGGC
CAGGTTTTCACCGTAACACGCCACATCTTGCGAATATATGTGTAGAAACTGCCGGAAATCGTCGTGGTAT
TCACTCCAGAGCGATGAAAACGTTTCAGTTTGCTCATGGAAAACGGTGTAACAAGGGTGAACACTATCCC
ATATCACCAGCTCACCGTCTTTCATTGCCATACG
