>Addgene plasmid #53288 | pAC-BETA-At | addgene partial sequence | sequence record 91417 | pBRrevBam 5'-GGTGATGTCGGCGATATAGG-3'
GATGCCGGCCACGATGCGTCCGGCGTAGAGGATCTACCACCTGCGTGCGCTGGGTGTTGATGTGCGCCTG
ACCCGCTCCGACGTGACAAAGGGCCACCCGGAGTACTATCAGGACTACGCCCGCCGCCTGGCAGAGGAGA
CGCCGGGTGCTTACTATATTGATCAGTTCTCTAACCCGGCCAACCCGCTGGCGCACGCCACCACCACCGC
ACCGGAGCTGTTCGACCAGCTGGCAGGCAGGGTTGATGCCGTGGTAGTAGGCGTTGGCTCCGGCGGCACG
CTGGGTGGCTTGCAGGCATGGTTTGCCAAACACTCTCCGCATACCGAATTCGTGCTGGCCGATCCCGTTG
GCTCGATTCTGGCGGATCAGGTTGAGACCGGACAGCACGGCGAGGCGGGATCCCGCGCCGGGGCTACCTG
AAGCGGCTCTACGTCGCCCACCGCCTGCACCACGCGGTGCGCGGCCGGGAGGGCTGCGTCTCCTTCGGTT
TTATTTACGCCCGCAAGCCTGCCGACCTACAGGCGATCCTGCGTGAACGTCATGGCCGCCCGCCTAAACG
GGACGCTGCCAAAGACCGGCCGGACGCGGCGTCACCCTCGTCGTCTTCGCCCGAATAACCTGCCCCGGTG
CCGCCATCAGCATGGCAATTTTTTCACCTTTGCTGGTGTGCTGGCGGCGATCCCAGGCGCTGCCTCCCGC
CGCTTTTACCTTAATACCGATCTCCCGGTAGACGCTGCGGGCGGTGGCGATCGCCCAGGCGCAGCGCGGC
GGC
