>Addgene plasmid #53288 | pAC-BETA-At | addgene partial sequence | sequence record 91458 | pBRforBam 5'-CTTGGAGCCACTATCGAC-3'
GGCACAGCGTCTCATGCTTCGCACAATGTAAAACTGCTTCAGAACCTGGCGAGAGCTATCCGCGCGGTCT
ACGGTTAACTGATACTAAAAGACAATTCAGCGGGTAACCTTGCAATGGTGAGTGGCAGTAAAGCGGGCGT
TTCGCCTCATCGCGAAATAGAAGTAATGAGACAATCCATTGACGATCACCTGGCTGGCCTGTTACCTGAA
ACCGACAGCCAGGATATCGTCAGCCTTGCGATGCGTGAAGGCGTCATGGCACCCGGTAAACGGATCCGTC
CGCTGCTGATGCTGCTGGCCGCCCGCGACCTCCGCTACCAGGGCAGTATGCCTACGCTGCTCGATCTCGC
CTGCGCCGTTGAACTGACCCATACCGCGTCGCTGATGCTCGACGACATGCCCTGCATGGACAACGCCGAG
CTGCGCCGCGGTCAGCCCACTACCCACAAAAAATTTGGTGAGAGCGTGGCGATCCTTGCCTCCGTTGGGC
TGCTCTCTAAAGCCTTTGGTCTGATCGCCGCCACCGGCGATCTGCCGGGGGAGAGGCGTGCCCAGGCGGT
CAACGAGCTCTCTACCGCCGTGGGCGTGCAGGGCCTGGTACTGGGGCAGTTTCGCGATCTTAACGATGCC
GCCCTCGACCGTACCCCTGACGCTATCCTCAGCACCAACCACCTCAAGACCGGCATTCTGTTCAGCGCGA
TGCTGCA
