>Addgene plasmid #53288 | pAC-BETA-At | addgene partial sequence | sequence record 92922 | crtI-R 5'-cgccaatcacaacggttt-3'
AATGCGGGCCTTATCAAAGAGAGAGAGCCGACCGGCGTAAAAGCGCTCTACGGTGGGCTCCGGCAGCCCA
TAAAAGCGCTGCATCACCCGCCAGCGGTTCTCCTCGCGCCCGGCCAGGAAAAGCATCCGGTTCAGCAGGC
GGAAGAATCCCTGCCTGCGCCAGTGGCGTTCGGCAAACTGCCGGGTGAGCTGATAGAGCGGAACGCTGCC
CAGCCGCGGGCTGTCGGCAATCGCGTCGGCAAGGGCCACCGCCAGCGGCAGCGAATAGCCAGTGGTAGGG
TGAAATAGCCCAGCCCGCATTCCCGAGGCAATAAGGGGCATCTGCGGCCAGGCCTCGGCAATGTCAACCA
GCGCCTCAGCGGTGGGGATCCCCCAGTCGGCAAAGACGTTGGCCACGCTGCGCTGCTGCTCGGTGGCCGC
C
