>Addgene plasmid #53288 | pAC-BETA-At | addgene partial sequence | sequence record 92923 | crtE-F 5'-atctgtggtttggccatca-3'
GATACCGCCCTTTTGGGTTCAAGCAGTACATAACGATGGAACCACATTACAGGAGTAGTGATGAATGAAG
GACGAGCGCCTTGTTCAGCGTAAGAACGATCATCTGGATATCGTTCTCGACCCCCGTCGCGCCGTAACTC
AGGCTAGCGCAGGTTTTGAGCGCTGGCGCTTTACCCACTGCGCCCTGCCAGAGCTGAATTTTAGCGACAT
CACGCTGGAAACCACCTTCCTGAATCGGCAGCTACAGGCTCCGCTGCTGATCAGCTCCATGACCGGCGGC
GTTGAGCGCTCGCGCCATATCAACCGCCACCTCGCCGAGGCGGCGCAGGTGCTAAAAATTGCGATGGGGG
TGGGCTCCCAGCGCGTCGCCATTGAGAGCGACGCGGGCTTAGGGCTGGATAAAACCCTGCGGCAGCTGGC
TCCGGACGTGCCGCTGCTGGCGAACCTCGGCGCGGCGCAGCTGACCGGCAGAAAAGGTATTGATTACGCC
CGACGGGCCGTGGAGATGATCGAGGCGGATGCGCTGATTGTGCACCTAAACCCGCTGCAGGAGGCGCTAC
AGCCCGGCGGCGATCGCGACTGGCGCGGACGGCTGGCGGCTATTGAAACTCTGGTCCGCGAGCTGCCCGT
TCCGCTGGTGGTGAAAGAGGTGGGAGCCGGTATCTCCCGAACCGTGGCCGGGCAGCTGATCGATGCCGGC
GTTACCGTGATTGACGTCGCGGGCGCGGGCGGCACCAGCTGGGCCGCCGTTGAAGGCGAGCGGGCGGCCA
CCGAGCAGCAGCGCAGCGTGGCCAACGTCTTTGCCGACTGG
