>Addgene plasmid #53288 | pAC-BETA-At | addgene partial sequence | sequence record 93670 | crtI-F 5'-cgacattgccaacctctacc-3'
GCCGCTGCTTGACCACGCCACGCAGACCATGGCCAACGGCTCGAAAAGTTTTGCCACCGCTGCGAAGCTG
TTCGACCCGGCCACCCGCCGTAGCGTGCTGATGCTCTACACCTGGTGCCGCCACTGCGATGACGTCATTG
ACGACCAGACCCACGGCTTCGCCAGCGAGGCCGCGGCGGAGGAGGAGGCCACCCAGCGCCTGGCCCGGCT
GCGCACGCTGACCCTGGCGGCGTTTGAAGGGGCCGAGATGCAGGATCCGGCCTTCGCTGCCTTTCAGGAG
GTGGCGCTGACCCACGGTATTACGCCCCGCATGGCGCTCGATCACCTCGACGGCTTTGCGATGGACGTGG
CTCAGACCCGCTATGTCACCTTTGAGGATACGCTGCGCTACTGCTATCACGTGGCGGGCGTGGTGGGTCT
GATGATGGCCAGGGTGATGGGCGTGCGGGATGAGCGGGTGCTGGATCGCGCCTGCGATCTGGGGCTGGCC
TTCCAGCTGACGAATATCGCCCGGGATATTATTGACGATGCGGCTATTGACCGCTGCTATCTGCCCGCCG
AGTG
