>Addgene plasmid #53288 | pAC-BETA-At | addgene partial sequence | sequence record 94397 | pACYC-F 5'-tgaagtcagccccatacgat-3'
CGATGGATACTCTGTTGAAAACACCCAACAAGCTCGATTTTTTCATCCCTCAGTTTCATGGGTTTGAGAG
ATTATGCAGTAACAATCCATACCATTCAAGGGTTAGGCTTGGTGTGAAGAAAAGGGCTATCAAAATTGTC
TCTAGTGTAGTGAGTGGTAGCGCTGCTCTTTTGGATCTTGTTCCTGAAACTAAGAAGGAGAATCTTGACT
TTGAGCTTCCTTTGTACGACACTTCCAAGAGTCAAGTTGTTGATTTGGCTATTGTTGGTGGTGGTCCTGC
TGGTTTAGCCGTGGCTCAGCAGGTTTCTGAAGCTGGACTCTCTGTTTGTTCCATTGATCCTTCTCCTAAG
CTCATATGGCCTAACAATTATGGAGTTTGGGTTGATGAGTTTGAGGCTATGGATTTACTAGACTGCCTGG
ATACCACATGGTCTGGTGCTGTTGTCTATGTCGATGAAGGTGTCAAGAAGGATTTGAGCCGGCCTTATGG
GAGAGTTAACCGGAAACAGCTCAAATCCAAAATGCTTCAGAAATGTATTACCAACGGTGTTAAATTTCAT
CAGTCTAAGGTCACTAATGTGGTTCACGAGGAGGCAAACTCCACTGTGGTCTGCA
